>Addgene plasmid #169844 | pegCTNNB1 S45del | addgene full sequence | sequence record 334036 | Addgene NGS Result
TGTGCGCGGAACCCCTATTTGTTTATTTTTCTAAATACATTCAAATATGTATCCGCTCATGAGACAATAA
CCCTGATAAATGCTTCAATAATATTGAAAAAGGAAGAGTATGAGTATTCAACATTTCCGTGTCGCCCTTA
TTCCCTTTTTTGCGGCATTTTGCCTTCCTGTTTTTGCTCACCCAGAAACGCTGGTGAAAGTAAAAGATGC
TGAAGATCAGTTGGGTGCACGAGTGGGTTACATCGAACTGGATCTCAACAGCGGTAAGATCCTTGAGAGT
TTTCGCCCCGAAGAACGTTTTCCAATGATGAGCACTTTTAAAGTTCTGCTATGTGGCGCGGTATTATCCC
GTATTGACGCCGGGCAAGAGCAACTCGGTCGCCGCATACACTATTCTCAGAATGACTTGGTTGAGTACTC
ACCAGTCACAGAAAAGCATCTTACGGATGGCATGACAGTAAGAGAATTATGCAGTGCTGCCATAACCATG
AGTGATAACACTGCGGCCAACTTACTTCTGACAACGATCGGAGGACCGAAGGAGCTAACCGCTTTTTTGC
ACAACATGGGGGATCATGTAACTCGCCTTGATCGTTGGGAACCGGAGCTGAATGAAGCCATACCAAACGA
CGAGCGTGACACCACGATGCCTGTAGCAATGGCAACAACGTTGCGCAAACTATTAACTGGCGAACTACTT
ACTCTAGCTTCCCGGCAACAATTAATAGACTGGATGGAGGCGGATAAAGTTGCAGGACCACTTCTGCGCT
CGGCCCTTCCGGCTGGCTGGTTTATTGCTGATAAATCTGGAGCCGGTGAGCGTGGGTCTCGCGGTATCAT
TGCAGCACTGGGGCCAGATGGTAAGCCCTCCCGTATCGTAGTTATCTACACGACGGGGAGTCAGGCAACT
ATGGATGAACGAAATAGACAGATCGCTGAGATAGGTGCCTCACTGATTAAGCATTGGTAACTGTCAGACC
AAGTTTACTCATATATACTTTAGATTGATTTAAAACTTCATTTTTAATTTAAAAGGATCTAGGTGAAGAT
CCTTTTTGATAATCTCATGACCAAAATCCCTTAACGTGAGTTTTCGTTCCACTGAGCGTCAGACCCCGTA
GAAAAGATCAAAGGATCTTCTTGAGATCCTTTTTTTCTGCGCGTAATCTGCTGCTTGCAAACAAAAAAAC
CACCGCTACCAGCGGTGGTTTGTTTGCCGGATCAAGAGCTACCAACTCTTTTTCCGAAGGTAACTGGCTT
CAGCAGAGCGCAGATACCAAATACTGTTCTTCTAGTGTAGCCGTAGTTAGGCCACCACTTCAAGAACTCT
GTAGCACCGCCTACATACCTCGCTCTGCTAATCCTGTTACCAGTGGCTGCTGCCAGTGGCGATAAGTCGT
GTCTTACCGGGTTGGACTCAAGACGATAGTTACCGGATAAGGCGCAGCGGTCGGGCTGAACGGGGGGTTC
GTGCACACAGCCCAGCTTGGAGCGAACGACCTACACCGAACTGAGATACCTACAGCGTGAGCTATGAGAA
AGCGCCACGCTTCCCGAAGGGAGAAAGGCGGACAGGTATCCGGTAAGCGGCAGGGTCGGAACAGGAGAGC
GCACGAGGGAGCTTCCAGGGGGAAACGCCTGGTATCTTTATAGTCCTGTCGGGTTTCGCCACCTCTGACT
TGAGCGTCGATTTTTGTGATGCTCGTCAGGGGGGCGGAGCCTATGGAAAAACGCCAGCAACGCGGCCTTT
TTACGGTTCCTGGCCTTTTGCTGGCCTTTTGCTCACATGTTCTTTCCTGCGTTATCCCCTGATTCTGTGG
ATAACCGTATTACCGCCTTTGAGTGAGCTGATACCGCTCGCCGCAGCCGAACGACCGAGCGCAGCGAGTC
AGTGAGCGAGGAAGCGGAAGAGCGCCCAATACGCAAACCGCCTCTCCCCGCGCGTTGGCCGATTCATTAA
TGCAGCTGGCACGACAGGTTTCCCGACTGGAAAGCGGGCAGTGAGCGCAACGCAATTAATGTGAGTTAGC
TCACTCATTAGGCACCCCAGGCTTTACACTTTATGCTTCCGGCTCGTATGTTGTGTGGAATTGTGAGCGG
ATAACAATTTCACACAGGAAACAGCTATGACCATGATTACGCCAAGCGCGCAATTAACCCTCACTAAAGG
GAACAAAAGCTGGAGCTCCACCGCGGTGGCGGCCGCCCCCTTCACCGAGGGCCTATTTCCCATGATTCCT
TCATATTTGCATATACGATACAAGGCTGTTAGAGAGATAATTGGAATTAATTTGACTGTAAACACAAAGA
TATTAGTACAAAATACGTGACGTAGAAAGTAATAATTTCTTGGGTAGTTTGCAGTTTTAAAATTATGTTT
TAAAATGGACTATCATATGCTTACCGTAACTTGAAAGTATTTCGATTTCTTGGCTTTATATATCTTGTGG
AAAGGACGAAACACCGAGGGTTGCCCTTGCCACTCAGTTTTAGAGCTAGAAATAGCAAGTTAAAATAAGG
CTAGTCCGTTATCAACTTGAAAAAGTGGGACCGAGTCGGTCCACAGCTCCTCTGAGTGGCAAGGGCAATT
TTTTTGAATTCGATATCAAGCTTATCGATACCGTCGACCTCGAGGGGGGGCCCGGTACCCAATTCGCCCT
ATAGTGAGTCGTATTACGCGCGCTCACTGGCCGTCGTTTTACAACGTCGTGACTGGGAAAACCCTGGCGT
TACCCAACTTAATCGCCTTGCAGCACATCCCCCTTTCGCCAGCTGGCGTAATAGCGAAGAGGCCCGCACC
GATCGCCCTTCCCAACAGTTGCGCAGCCTGAATGGCGAATGGG
[124 nt withheld, positions 2844-2967]
C
[91 nt withheld, positions 2969-3059]
A
[49 nt withheld, positions 3061-3109]
CCTTTGACGTTGGAGTCCACGTTCTTT
[37 nt withheld, positions 3137-3173]
ACCCTATCTCGGTCTATTCTTTTGATTTATAAGGGATTTTGCCGATTTCGGCCTATTGGTTAAAAAATGA
GCTGATTTAACAAAAATTTAACGCGAATTTTAACAAAATATTAACGCTTACAATTTAGGTGGCACTTTTC
GGGGAAA
Features (pLannotate 1.2.2; 15 found; start..end, strand, type, name):
      5..109     +  promoter       AmpR promoter: bla
    110..970     +  CDS            AmpR: β-lactamase; bla; confers resistance to ampicillin, carbenicillin, and related antibiotics
   1141..1729    +  rep_origin     ori: high-copy-number ColE1/pMB1/pBR322/pUC origin of replication
   1912..2004    +  CDS            lacI (fragment): lac repressor; lacI; The lac repressor binds to the lac operator to inhibit transcription in E. coli. This inhibition can be relieved by adding lactose or isopropyl-β-D-thiogalactopyranoside (IPTG).
   2017..2038    +  protein_bind   CAP binding site: CAP binding activates transcription in the presence of cAMP. E. coli catabolite activator protein
   2053..2083    +  promoter       lac promoter: promoter for the E. coli lac operon
   2091..2107    +  protein_bind   lac operator: The lac repressor binds to the lac operator to inhibit transcription in E. coli. This inhibition can be relieved by adding lactose or isopropyl-β-D-thiogalactopyranoside (IPTG). lac repressor encoded by lacI
   2152..2170    +  promoter       T3 promoter: promoter for bacteriophage T3 RNA polymerase
   2183..2206    +  misc_feature   MCS (fragment): pBluescript multiple cloning site
   2217..2457    +  promoter       U6 promoter: RNA polymerase III promoter for human U6 snRNA
   2487..2560    +  misc_RNA       gRNA scaffold: guide RNA scaffold for the Streptococcus pyogenes CRISPR/Cas9 system
   2596..2649    +  misc_feature   MCS (fragment): pBluescript multiple cloning site
   2658..2676    -  promoter       T7 promoter: promoter for bacteriophage T7 RNA polymerase
   2684..2839    +  CDS            lacZα (fragment): LacZα fragment of β-galactosidase; lacZ fragment
   2844..3272    +  rep_origin     f1 ori (sequence partly withheld): f1 bacteriophage origin of replication; arrow indicates direction of (+) strand synthesis
