[The description below was written by a language model from this plasmid's Addgene catalogue record and pLannotate feature annotations shown in this document.]
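Description:
pegCTNNB1 S45del is a small (about 3.3 kb) mammalian expression plasmid built on the pmd127 backbone that delivers a single prime editing guide RNA (pegRNA) targeting mouse Ctnnb1, the gene encoding β-catenin. The backbone features resemble a pBluescript-type cloning vector. A high-copy ColE1/pUC origin drives replication in E. coli, and a β-lactamase gene under its own promoter provides ampicillin selection. There is also an f1 phage origin, along with remnants of the lac promoter/operator, lacZα and lacI, fragments of the multiple cloning site, and flanking T3 and T7 promoters. These leftover elements play no evident role in the construct's purpose. No mammalian selection marker or reporter is annotated.

The functional cassette sits between the MCS fragments. A human U6 RNA polymerase III promoter is followed by a short gap that would hold the Ctnnb1-directed spacer, and then by the Streptococcus pyogenes Cas9 guide RNA scaffold. The unannotated stretch of roughly 35 nt between the scaffold and the downstream MCS fragment is where a pegRNA's 3′ extension would lie, meaning the reverse-transcription template and primer binding site plus a Pol III terminator, although the feature table does not label these parts. The plasmid encodes no prime editor protein, so this must be supplied from a separate construct. According to the record, the pegRNA directs a three-nucleotide (TCC) deletion that removes serine 45 of β-catenin. It was used to install this oncogenic S45del allele in mouse liver for cancer modelling in adult mice.
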