Addgene plasmid #169844: pegCTNNB1 S45del
Purpose: pegRNA used for installation (via TCC deletion) of the oncogenic S45del in Ctnnb1 in mouse liver.
Depositing lab: Wen Xue. Publication: Improved prime editors enable pathogenic allele correction and cancer modelling in adult mice. Liu P, Liang SQ, Zheng C, Mintzer E, Zhao YG, Ponnienselvan K, Mir A, Sontheimer EJ, Gao G, Flotte TR, Wolfe SA, Xue W. Nat Commun. 2021 Apr 9;12(1):2121. doi: 10.1038/s41467-021-22295-w. PubMed 33837189.
Backbone
  Vector backbone: pmd127
  Vector type: Mammalian Expression
Growth in bacteria
  Bacterial resistance: Ampicillin, 100 μg/mL
  Growth temperature: 37°C
  Growth strain: NEB Stable
  Copy number: High Copy
Gene/Insert
  Gene/Insert name: pegCTNNB1 S45DEL
  gRNA/shRNA sequence: AGGGTTGCCCTTGCCACTCA
  Species: M. musculus (mouse)
  Entrez Gene: Ctnnb1 (a.k.a. Bfc, Catnb, Mesc)
  Cloning method: Gibson Cloning
  Sequencing primers: 5′ HU6F
Terms and licenses: Academic/Nonprofit Terms; Industry Terms: Not Available to Industry
Depositor comments: Please visit https://doi.org/10.1101/2020.12.15.422970 for bioRxiv preprint.
How to cite: pegCTNNB1 S45del was a gift from Wen Xue (Addgene plasmid # 169844 ; http://n2t.net/addgene:169844 ; RRID:Addgene_169844)
